Addgene plasmid #187329: pJT253 Lenti pEF-dCas9-3XFLAG-FOXO3_TAD-T2A-tagBFP-P2A-Blast
Purpose: dCas9 effector fusion for manipulating transcription
Depositing lab: Michael Bassik & Lacra Bintu. Depositing organization: Stanford University. Publication: Development of compact transcriptional effectors using high-throughput measurements in diverse contexts. Tycko J, Van MV, Aradhana, DelRosso N, Ye H, Yao D, Valbuena R, Vaughan-Jackson A, Xu X, Ludwig C, Spees K, Liu K, Gu M, Khare V, Mukund AX, Suzuki PH, Arana S, Zhang C, Du PP, Ornstein TS, Hess GT, Kamber RA, Qi LS, Khalil AS, Bintu L, Bassik MC. Nat Biotechnol. 2024 Nov 1. doi: 10.1038/s41587-024-02442-6. PubMed 39487265.
Backbone
  Vector backbone: pJT216
  Vector type: Mammalian Expression, Lentiviral, CRISPR
  Selectable markers: Blasticidin ; BFP
Growth in bacteria
  Bacterial resistance: Ampicillin, 100 μg/mL
  Growth temperature: 37°C
  Growth strain: NEB Stable
  Copy number: High Copy
Gene/Insert
  Gene/Insert name: dCas9-3XFLAG-FOXO3_TAD-T2A-tagBFP-P2A-Blast
  Species: H. sapiens (human)
  Promoter: pEF1a
  Tag / fusion protein: 3XFLAG (C terminal on insert)
  Cloning method: Restriction Enzyme; 5′ cloning site unknown (unknown if destroyed)
Terms and licenses: Academic/Nonprofit Terms; Industry Terms: Not Available to Industry
Depositor comments: Please visit https://www.biorxiv.org/content/10.1101/2023.05.12.540558v1 for bioRxiv preprint.
How to cite: pJT253 Lenti pEF-dCas9-3XFLAG-FOXO3_TAD-T2A-tagBFP-P2A-Blast was a gift from Michael Bassik & Lacra Bintu (Addgene plasmid # 187329 ; http://n2t.net/addgene:187329 ; RRID:Addgene_187329)
