[The description below was written by a language model from this plasmid's Addgene catalogue record and pLannotate feature annotations shown in this document.]
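Description:
pJT253 Lenti pEF-dCas9-3XFLAG-FOXO3_TAD-T2A-tagBFP-P2A-Blast is a lentiviral transfer plasmid of about 14.9 kb, built on the pJT216 backbone, for stable expression of a dCas9 transcriptional effector fusion in mammalian cells. It is propagated in E. coli through a high-copy ColE1/pUC-type origin with ampicillin resistance. An f1 origin is also annotated, along with an SV40/EM7-driven bleomycin/Zeocin resistance cassette that lies outside the viral region. The lentiviral portion has a CMV enhancer/promoter fused to a truncated HIV-1 5' LTR, which drives genomic RNA production in packaging cells. This is followed by the Ψ packaging signal with a gag fragment, the RRE for Rev-dependent nuclear export, and the cPPT/CTS. A WPRE, a truncated 3' LTR and a bGH polyadenylation signal lie downstream of the payload.

The payload is a single open reading frame driven by the human EF-1α promoter. It begins with a nucleoplasmin nuclear localization signal and catalytically dead S. pyogenes Cas9, followed by a 3xFLAG epitope and a short fragment of human FOXO3, described in the construct name as its transactivation domain (TAD). According to the name, T2A and P2A self-cleaving peptides then link mTagBFP2 and blasticidin S deaminase, although the feature table does not annotate these peptides separately. One transcript therefore yields the effector fusion, a blue fluorescent marker and a drug-resistance protein, so transduced cells can be sorted or selected with blasticidin. No guide RNA cassette is annotated, so a guide would have to be supplied separately to direct the fusion to target loci. The stated purpose is manipulating transcription with a dCas9 effector fusion, and the associated work concerns the development of compact transcriptional effectors.
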