Features (pLannotate 1.2.2; 36 found; start..end, strand, type, name):
     15..67      -  misc_feature   bom (fragment): basis of mobility region from pBR322
    222..601     +  enhancer       CMV enhancer: human cytomegalovirus immediate early enhancer
    602..801     +  promoter       CMV promoter: human cytomegalovirus (CMV) immediate early promoter
    819..999     +  LTR            5' LTR (truncated): truncated 5' long terminal repeat (LTR) from HIV-1
   1046..1171    +  misc_feature   HIV-1 Ψ: packaging signal of human immunodeficiency virus type 1
   1155..1518    +  CDS            HIV-1 gag (fragment): gag protein from human immunodeficiency virus 1; gag
   1664..1897    +  misc_feature   RRE: The Rev response element (RRE) of HIV-1 allows for Rev-dependent mRNA export from the nucleus to the cytoplasm.
   2274..2374    +  CDS            Rev (fragment): human immunodeficiency virus 1 (HIV-1) Rev protein; rev; enhances nuclear export of unspliced and incompletely spliced viral mRNAs
   2424..2541    +  misc_feature   cPPT/CTS: central polypurine tract and central termination sequence of HIV-1
   2598..2664    +  CDS            small t antigen (fragment): SV40 (simian virus 40) small t antigen
   2671..3849    +  promoter       EF-1α promoter: strong constitutive promoter for human elongation factor EF-1α
   3865..3912    +  CDS            nucleoplasmin NLS: bipartite nuclear localization signal from nucleoplasmin
   3912..8013    +  CDS            dCas9 (fragment): catalytically dead mutant of the Cas9 endonuclease from the Streptococcus pyogenes Type II CRISPR/Cas system RNA-guided DNA-binding protein that lacks endonuclease activity due to the D10A mutation in the RuvC catalytic domain and the N863A mutation in the HNH catalytic domain
   8104..8169    +  CDS            3xFLAG: three tandem FLAG® epitope tags, followed by an enterokinase cleavage site
   8191..8313    +  CDS            FOXO3 (fragment): FOXO3_HUMAN - Also known as FKHRL1 From Homo sapiens (Human).
   8377..9087    +  CDS            mTagBFP2: mTagBFP2 is a basic (constitutively fluorescent) blue fluorescent protein published in 2011, derived from Entacmaea quadricolor. It is reported to be a very rapidly-maturing monomer with very low acid sensitivity.
   9160..9558    +  CDS            BSD: blasticidin S deaminase; Aspergillus terreus BSD; confers resistance to blasticidin
   9559..9580    +  misc_feature   MCS (fragment): pBluescript multiple cloning site
   9583..10171   +  misc_feature   WPRE: woodchuck hepatitis virus posttranscriptional regulatory element
  10108..10689   +  CDS            nef (fragment): NEF_HV1H2 - Experimental evidence at protein level: Swiss-Prot protein existence level 1. Extracellular Nef protein targets CD4(+) T-lymphocytes for apoptosis by interacting with CXCR4 surface receptors. From Human immunodeficiency virus type 1 group M subtype B (isolate HXB2) (HIV-1).
  10696..10876   +  LTR            5' LTR (truncated): truncated 5' long terminal repeat (LTR) from HIV-1
  10908..11132   +  polyA_signal   bGH poly(A) signal: bovine growth hormone polyadenylation signal
  11136..11157   +  promoter       SV40 promoter (fragment): SV40 enhancer and early promoter
  11178..11606   +  rep_origin     f1 ori (sequence partly withheld): f1 bacteriophage origin of replication; arrow indicates direction of (+) strand synthesis
  11620..11949   +  promoter       SV40 promoter: SV40 enhancer and early promoter
  11997..12044   +  promoter       EM7 promoter: synthetic bacterial promoter&nbsp
  12063..12437   +  CDS            BleoR: antibiotic-binding protein; Sh ble from Streptoalloteichus hindustanus; confers resistance to bleomycin, phleomycin, and Zeocin™
  12447..12572   +  CDS            ble (fragment): BLE_KLEPN - Experimental evidence at protein level: Swiss-Prot protein existence level 1. Binding protein with a strong affinity to the bleomycin family of antibiotics. Binds to CL990; an antimitotic-antibiotic compound. From Klebsiella pneumoniae.
  12567..12688   +  polyA_signal   SV40 poly(A) signal: SV40 polyadenylation signal
  12759..12781   -  protein_bind   lac operator (fragment): The lac repressor binds to the lac operator to inhibit transcription in E. coli. This inhibition can be relieved by adding lactose or isopropyl-β-D-thiogalactopyranoside (IPTG). lac repressor encoded by lacI
  12785..12815   -  promoter       lac promoter: promoter for the E. coli lac operon
  12830..12851   -  protein_bind   CAP binding site: CAP binding activates transcription in the presence of cAMP. E. coli catabolite activator protein
  12864..12956   -  CDS            lacI (fragment): lac repressor; lacI; The lac repressor binds to the lac operator to inhibit transcription in E. coli. This inhibition can be relieved by adding lactose or isopropyl-β-D-thiogalactopyranoside (IPTG).
  13139..13727   -  rep_origin     ori: high-copy-number ColE1/pMB1/pBR322/pUC origin of replication
  13898..14758   -  CDS            AmpR: β-lactamase; bla; confers resistance to ampicillin, carbenicillin, and related antibiotics
  14759..14863   -  promoter       AmpR promoter: bla
>Addgene plasmid #187329 | pJT253 Lenti pEF-dCas9-3XFLAG-FOXO3_TAD-T2A-tagBFP-P2A-Blast | addgene full sequence | sequence record 369774 | Addgene NGS Result
ATCTCCCGATCCCCTATGGTGCACTCTCAGTACAATCTGCTCTGATGCCGCATAGTTAAGCCAGTATCTG
CTCCCTGCTTGTGTGTTGGAGGTCGCTGAGTAGTGCGCGAGCAAAATTTAAGCTACAACAAGGCAAGGCT
TGACCGACAATTGCATGAAGAATCTGCTTAGGGTTAGGCGTTTTGCGCTGCTTCGCGATGTACGGGCCAG
ATATACGCGTTGACATTGATTATTGACTAGTTATTAATAGTAATCAATTACGGGGTCATTAGTTCATAGC
CCATATATGGAGTTCCGCGTTACATAACTTACGGTAAATGGCCCGCCTGGCTGACCGCCCAACGACCCCC
GCCCATTGACGTCAATAATGACGTATGTTCCCATAGTAACGCCAATAGGGACTTTCCATTGACGTCAATG
GGTGGAGTATTTACGGTAAACTGCCCACTTGGCAGTACATCAAGTGTATCATATGCCAAGTACGCCCCCT
ATTGACGTCAATGACGGTAAATGGCCCGCCTGGCATTATGCCCAGTACATGACCTTATGGGACTTTCCTA
CTTGGCAGTACATCTACGTATTAGTCATCGCTATTACCATGGTGATGCGGTTTTGGCAGTACATCAATGG
GCGTGGATAGCGGTTTGACTCACGGGGATTTCCAAGTCTCCACCCCATTGACGTCAATGGGAGTTTGTTT
TGGCACCAAAATCAACGGGACTTTCCAAAATGTCGTAACAACTCCGCCCCATTGACGCAAATGGGCGGTA
GGCGTGTACGGTGGGAGGTCTATATAAGCAGCGCGTTTTGCCTGTACTGGGTCTCTCTGGTTAGACCAGA
TCTGAGCCTGGGAGCTCTCTGGCTAACTAGGGAACCCACTGCTTAAGCCTCAATAAAGCTTGCCTTGAGT
GCTTCAAGTAGTGTGTGCCCGTCTGTTGTGTGACTCTGGTAACTAGAGATCCCTCAGACCCTTTTAGTCA
GTGTGGAAAATCTCTAGCAGTGGCGCCCGAACAGGGACTTGAAAGCGAAAGGGAAACCAGAGGAGCTCTC
TCGACGCAGGACTCGGCTTGCTGAAGCGCGCACGGCAAGAGGCGAGGGGCGGCGACTGGTGAGTACGCCA
AAAATTTTGACTAGCGGAGGCTAGAAGGAGAGAGATGGGTGCGAGAGCGTCAGTATTAAGCGGGGGAGAA
TTAGATCGCGATGGGAAAAAATTCGGTTAAGGCCAGGGGGAAAGAAAAAATATAAATTAAAACATATAGT
ATGGGCAAGCAGGGAGCTAGAACGATTCGCAGTTAATCCTGGCCTGTTAGAAACATCAGAAGGCTGTAGA
CAAATACTGGGACAGCTACAACCATCCCTTCAGACAGGATCAGAAGAACTTAGATCATTATATAATACAG
TAGCAACCCTCTATTGTGTGCATCAAAGGATAGAGATAAAAGACACCAAGGAAGCTTTAGACAAGATAGA
GGAAGAGCAAAACAAAAGTAAGACCACCGCACAGCAAGCGGCCGCTGATCTTCAGACCTGGAGGAGGAGA
TATGAGGGACAATTGGAGAAGTGAATTATATAAATATAAAGTAGTAAAAATTGAACCATTAGGAGTAGCA
CCCACCAAGGCAAAGAGAAGAGTGGTGCAGAGAGAAAAAAGAGCAGTGGGAATAGGAGCTTTGTTCCTTG
GGTTCTTGGGAGCAGCAGGAAGCACTATGGGCGCAGCGTCAATGACGCTGACGGTACAGGCCAGACAATT
ATTGTCTGGTATAGTGCAGCAGCAGAACAATTTGCTGAGGGCTATTGAGGCGCAACAGCATCTGTTGCAA
CTCACAGTCTGGGGCATCAAGCAGCTCCAGGCAAGAATCCTGGCTGTGGAAAGATACCTAAAGGATCAAC
AGCTCCTGGGGATTTGGGGTTGCTCTGGAAAACTCATTTGCACCACTGCTGTGCCTTGGAATGCTAGTTG
GAGTAATAAATCTCTGGAACAGATTTGGAATCACACGACCTGGATGGAGTGGGACAGAGAAATTAACAAT
TACACAAGCTTAATACACTCCTTAATTGAAGAATCGCAAAACCAGCAAGAAAAGAATGAACAAGAATTAT
TGGAATTAGATAAATGGGCAAGTTTGTGGAATTGGTTTAACATAACAAATTGGCTGTGGTATATAAAATT
ATTCATAATGATAGTAGGAGGCTTGGTAGGTTTAAGAATAGTTTTTGCTGTACTTTCTATAGTGAATAGA
GTTAGGCAGGGATATTCACCATTATCGTTTCAGACCCACCTCCCAACCCCGAGGGGACCCGACAGGCCCG
AAGGAATAGAAGAAGAAGGTGGAGAGAGAGACAGAGACAGATCCATTCGATTAGTGAACGGATCGGCACT
GCGTGCGCCAATTCTGCAGACAAATGGCAGTATTCATCCACAATTTTAAAAGAAAAGGGGGGATTGGGGG
GTACAGTGCAGGGGAAAGAATAGTAGACATAATAGCAACAGACATACAAACTAAAGAATTACAAAAACAA
ATTACAAAAATTCAAAATTTTCGGGTTTATTACAGGGACAGCAGAGATCCAGTTTGGTTAATTAGCTAGC
TGCAAAGATGGATAAAGTTTTAAACAGAGAGGAATCTTTGCAGCTAATGGACCTTCTAGGTCTTGAAAGG
AGTGGGAATTGGCTCCGGTGCCCGTCAGTGGGCAGAGCGCACATCGCCCACAGTCCCCGAGAAGTTGGGG
GGAGGGGTCGGCAATTGAACCGGTGCCTAGAGAAGGTGGCGCGGGGTAAACTGGGAAAGTGATGTCGTGT
ACTGGCTCCGCCTTTTTCCCGAGGGTGGGGGAGAACCGTATATAAGTGCAGTAGTCGCCGTGAACGTTCT
TTTTCGCAACGGGTTTGCCGCCAGAACACAGGTAAGTGCCGTGTGTGGTTCCCGCGGGCCTGGCCTCTTT
ACGGGTTATGGCCCTTGCGTGCCTTGAATTACTTCCACCTGGCTGCAGTACGTGATTCTTGATCCCGAGC
TTCGGGTTGGAAGTGGGTGGGAGAGTTCGAGGCCTTGCGCTTAAGGAGCCCCTTCGCCTCGTGCTTGAGT
TGAGGCCTGGCCTGGGCGCTGGGGCCGCCGCGTGCGAATCTGGTGGCACCTTCGCGCCTGTCTCGCTGCT
TTCGATAAGTCTCTAGCCATTTAAAATTTTTGATGACCTGCTGCGACGCTTTTTTTCTGGCAAGATAGTC
TTGTAAATGCGGGCCAAGATCTGCACACTGGTATTTCGGTTTTTGGGGCCGCGGGCGGCGACGGGGCCCG
TGCGTCCCAGCGCACATGTTCGGCGAGGCGGGGCCTGCGAGCGCGGCCACCGAGAATCGGACGGGGGTAG
TCTCAAGCTGGCCGGCCTGCTCTGGTGCCTGGCCTCGCGCCGCCGTGTATCGCCCCGCCCTGGGCGGCAA
GGCTGGCCCGGTCGGCACCAGTTGCGTGAGCGGAAAGATGGCCGCTTCCCGGCCCTGCTGCAGGGAGCTC
AAAATGGAGGACGCGGCGCTCGGGAGAGCGGGCGGGTGAGTCACCCACACAAAGGAAAAGGGCCTTTCCG
TCCTCAGCCGTCGCTTCATGTGACTCCACGGAGTACCGGGCGCCGTCCAGGCACCTCGATTAGTTCTCGA
GCTTTTGGAGTACGTCGTCTTTAGGTTGGGGGGAGGGGTTTTATGCGATGGAGTTTCCCCACACTGAGTG
GGTGGAGACTGAAGTTAGGCCAGCTTGGCACTTGATGTAATTCTCCTTGGAATTTGCCCTTTTTGAGTTT
GGATCTTGGTTCATTCTCAAGCCTCAGACAGTGGTTCAAAGTTTTTTTCTTCCATTTCAGGTGTCGTGAC
GTACGGCCACCATGAAAAGGCCGGCGGCCACGAAAAAGGCCGGCCAGGCAAAAAAGAAAAAGGACAAGAA
GTACAGCATCGGCCTGGCCATCGGCACCAACTCTGTGGGCTGGGCCGTGATCACCGACGAGTACAAGGTG
CCCAGCAAGAAATTCAAGGTGCTGGGCAACACCGACCGGCACAGCATCAAGAAGAACCTGATCGGAGCCC
TGCTGTTCGACAGCGGCGAAACAGCCGAGGCCACCCGGCTGAAGAGAACCGCCAGAAGAAGATACACCAG
ACGGAAGAACCGGATCTGCTATCTGCAAGAGATCTTCAGCAACGAGATGGCCAAGGTGGACGACAGCTTC
TTCCACAGACTGGAAGAGTCCTTCCTGGTGGAAGAGGATAAGAAGCACGAGCGGCACCCCATCTTCGGCA
ACATCGTGGACGAGGTGGCCTACCACGAGAAGTACCCCACCATCTACCACCTGAGAAAGAAACTGGTGGA
CAGCACCGACAAGGCCGACCTGCGGCTGATCTATCTGGCCCTGGCCCACATGATCAAGTTCCGGGGCCAC
TTCCTGATCGAGGGCGACCTGAACCCCGACAACAGCGACGTGGACAAGCTGTTCATCCAGCTGGTGCAGA
CCTACAACCAGCTGTTCGAGGAAAACCCCATCAACGCCAGCGGCGTGGACGCCAAGGCCATCCTGTCTGC
CAGACTGAGCAAGAGCAGACGGCTGGAAAATCTGATCGCCCAGCTGCCCGGCGAGAAGAAGAATGGCCTG
TTCGGCAACCTGATTGCCCTGAGCCTGGGCCTGACCCCCAACTTCAAGAGCAACTTCGACCTGGCCGAGG
ATGCCAAACTGCAGCTGAGCAAGGACACCTACGACGACGACCTGGACAACCTGCTGGCCCAGATCGGCGA
CCAGTACGCCGACCTGTTTCTGGCCGCCAAGAACCTGTCCGACGCCATCCTGCTGAGCGACATCCTGAGA
GTGAACACCGAGATCACCAAGGCCCCCCTGAGCGCCTCTATGATCAAGAGATACGACGAGCACCACCAGG
ACCTGACCCTGCTGAAAGCTCTCGTGCGGCAGCAGCTGCCTGAGAAGTACAAAGAGATTTTCTTCGACCA
GAGCAAGAACGGCTACGCCGGCTACATTGACGGCGGAGCCAGCCAGGAAGAGTTCTACAAGTTCATCAAG
CCCATCCTGGAAAAGATGGACGGCACCGAGGAACTGCTCGTGAAGCTGAACAGAGAGGACCTGCTGCGGA
AGCAGCGGACCTTCGACAACGGCAGCATCCCCCACCAGATCCACCTGGGAGAGCTGCACGCCATTCTGCG
GCGGCAGGAAGATTTTTACCCATTCCTGAAGGACAACCGGGAAAAGATCGAGAAGATCCTGACCTTCCGC
ATCCCCTACTACGTGGGCCCTCTGGCCAGGGGAAACAGCAGATTCGCCTGGATGACCAGAAAGAGCGAGG
AAACCATCACCCCCTGGAACTTCGAGGAAGTGGTGGACAAGGGCGCTTCCGCCCAGAGCTTCATCGAGCG
GATGACCAACTTCGATAAGAACCTGCCCAACGAGAAGGTGCTGCCCAAGCACAGCCTGCTGTACGAGTAC
TTCACCGTGTATAACGAGCTGACCAAAGTGAAATACGTGACCGAGGGAATGAGAAAGCCCGCCTTCCTGA
GCGGCGAGCAGAAAAAGGCCATCGTGGACCTGCTGTTCAAGACCAACCGGAAAGTGACCGTGAAGCAGCT
GAAAGAGGACTACTTCAAGAAAATCGAGTGCTTCGACTCCGTGGAAATCTCCGGCGTGGAAGATCGGTTC
AACGCCTCCCTGGGCACATACCACGATCTGCTGAAAATTATCAAGGACAAGGACTTCCTGGACAATGAGG
AAAACGAGGACATTCTGGAAGATATCGTGCTGACCCTGACACTGTTTGAGGACAGAGAGATGATCGAGGA
ACGGCTGAAAACCTATGCCCACCTGTTCGACGACAAAGTGATGAAGCAGCTGAAGCGGCGGAGATACACC
GGCTGGGGCAGGCTGAGCCGGAAGCTGATCAACGGCATCCGGGACAAGCAGTCCGGCAAGACAATCCTGG
ATTTCCTGAAGTCCGACGGCTTCGCCAACAGAAACTTCATGCAGCTGATCCACGACGACAGCCTGACCTT
TAAAGAGGACATCCAGAAAGCCCAGGTGTCCGGCCAGGGCGATAGCCTGCACGAGCACATTGCCAATCTG
GCCGGCAGCCCCGCCATTAAGAAGGGCATCCTGCAGACAGTGAAGGTGGTGGACGAGCTCGTGAAAGTGA
TGGGCCGGCACAAGCCCGAGAACATCGTGATCGAAATGGCCAGAGAGAACCAGACCACCCAGAAGGGACA
GAAGAACAGCCGCGAGAGAATGAAGCGGATCGAAGAGGGCATCAAAGAGCTGGGCAGCCAGATCCTGAAA
GAACACCCCGTGGAAAACACCCAGCTGCAGAACGAGAAGCTGTACCTGTACTACCTGCAGAATGGGCGGG
ATATGTACGTGGACCAGGAACTGGACATCAACCGGCTGTCCGACTACGATGTGGACCACATCGTGCCTCA
GAGCTTTCTGAAGGACGACTCCATCGACAACAAGGTGCTGACCAGAAGCGACAAGGCCCGGGGCAAGAGC
GACAACGTGCCCTCCGAAGAGGTCGTGAAGAAGATGAAGAACTACTGGCGGCAGCTGCTGAACGCCAAGC
TGATTACCCAGAGAAAGTTCGACAATCTGACCAAGGCCGAGAGAGGCGGCCTGAGCGAACTGGATAAGGC
CGGCTTCATCAAGAGACAGCTGGTGGAAACCCGGCAGATCACAAAGCACGTGGCACAGATCCTGGACTCC
CGGATGAACACTAAGTACGACGAGAATGACAAGCTGATCCGGGAAGTGAAAGTGATCACCCTGAAGTCCA
AGCTGGTGTCCGATTTCCGGAAGGATTTCCAGTTTTACAAAGTGCGCGAGATCAACAACTACCACCACGC
CCACGACGCCTACCTGAACGCCGTCGTGGGAACCGCCCTGATCAAAAAGTACCCTAAGCTGGAAAGCGAG
TTCGTGTACGGCGACTACAAGGTGTACGACGTGCGGAAGATGATCGCCAAGAGCGAGCAGGAAATCGGCA
AGGCTACCGCCAAGTACTTCTTCTACAGCAACATCATGAACTTTTTCAAGACCGAGATTACCCTGGCCAA
CGGCGAGATCCGGAAGCGGCCTCTGATCGAGACAAACGGCGAAACCGGGGAGATCGTGTGGGATAAGGGC
CGGGATTTTGCCACCGTGCGGAAAGTGCTGAGCATGCCCCAAGTGAATATCGTGAAAAAGACCGAGGTGC
AGACAGGCGGCTTCAGCAAAGAGTCTATCCTGCCCAAGAGGAACAGCGATAAGCTGATCGCCAGAAAGAA
GGACTGGGACCCTAAGAAGTACGGCGGCTTCGACAGCCCCACCGTGGCCTATTCTGTGCTGGTGGTGGCC
AAAGTGGAAAAGGGCAAGTCCAAGAAACTGAAGAGTGTGAAAGAGCTGCTGGGGATCACCATCATGGAAA
GAAGCAGCTTCGAGAAGAATCCCATCGACTTTCTGGAAGCCAAGGGCTACAAAGAAGTGAAAAAGGACCT
GATCATCAAGCTGCCTAAGTACTCCCTGTTCGAGCTGGAAAACGGCCGGAAGAGAATGCTGGCCTCTGCC
GGCGAACTGCAGAAGGGAAACGAACTGGCCCTGCCCTCCAAATATGTGAACTTCCTGTACCTGGCCAGCC
ACTATGAGAAGCTGAAGGGCTCCCCCGAGGATAATGAGCAGAAACAGCTGTTTGTGGAACAGCACAAGCA
CTACCTGGACGAGATCATCGAGCAGATCAGCGAGTTCTCCAAGAGAGTGATCCTGGCCGACGCTAATCTG
GACAAAGTGCTGTCCGCCTACAACAAGCACCGGGATAAGCCCATCAGAGAGCAGGCCGAGAATATCATCC
ACCTGTTTACCCTGACCAATCTGGGAGCCCCTGCCGCCTTCAAGTACTTTGACACCACCATCGACCGGAA
GAGGTACACCAGCACCAAAGAGGTGCTGGACGCCACCCTGATCCACCAGAGCATCACCGGCCTGTACGAG
ACACGGATCGACCTGTCTCAGCTGGGAGGCGACAGCGCTGGAGGAGGTGGAAGCGGAGGAGGAGGAAGCG
GAGGAGGAGGTAGCGGACCTAAGAAAAAGAGGAAGGTGGCGGCCGCTGGATCCGACTACAAAGACCATGA
CGGTGATTATAAAGATCATGACATCGACTACAAGGATGACGATGACAAGGGTGGATCCGGATCAGGCTCC
CACGAGAAGTTCCCCAGCGACCTGGACCTGGACATGTTCAACGGCAGCCTGGAGTGCGACATGGAGAGCA
TCATCAGAAGCGAGCTGATGGACGCCGACGGCCTGGACTTCAACTTCGACAGCGGATCTGGAGAGGGAAG
GGGAAGCCTCCTAACTTGCGGAGATGTCGAGGAGAATCCTGGCCCAATGGTTAGTAAGGGAGAGGAGTTG
ATAAAAGAGAATATGCACATGAAACTGTATATGGAAGGGACAGTGGACAACCATCACTTCAAGTGCACCT
CTGAGGGAGAAGGAAAGCCATACGAAGGCACCCAGACTATGCGAATTAAGGTCGTGGAGGGAGGGCCTCT
CCCCTTCGCCTTCGATATTCTTGCAACATCTTTCCTCTACGGGAGCAAAACCTTCATCAATCACACACAA
GGCATACCTGACTTTTTTAAGCAGAGTTTTCCAGAGGGCTTTACCTGGGAGCGTGTGACTACATACGAAG
ATGGGGGTGTGCTGACGGCTACACAGGATACTTCACTTCAGGACGGTTGTCTGATCTACAACGTCAAGAT
CAGGGGGGTCAATTTCACCTCGAATGGACCAGTAATGCAAAAAAAGACCCTGGGATGGGAAGCTTTTACT
GAAACTCTCTATCCCGCCGACGGCGGCCTCGAAGGCAGAAACGATATGGCTTTGAAGCTGGTTGGCGGGT
CCCATCTAATTGCCAATGCCAAAACCACATATAGGAGCAAAAAGCCTGCAAAGAACCTGAAGATGCCGGG
TGTGTACTATGTTGACTATAGATTAGAGCGGATCAAAGAGGCAAATAACGAAACGTACGTGGAGCAGCAC
GAGGTAGCCGTGGCGCGCTACTGCGATTTACCCTCCAAACTGGGCCATAAACTGAACTGTACAGGAAGCG
GAGCTACTAACTTCAGCCTGCTGAAGCAGGCTGGCGACGTGGAAGAAAACCCAGGACCTATGGCCAAGCC
TTTGTCTCAAGAAGAATCCACCCTCATTGAAAGAGCAACGGCTACAATCAACAGCATCCCCATCTCTGAA
GACTACAGCGTCGCCAGCGCAGCTCTCTCTAGCGACGGCCGCATCTTCACTGGTGTCAATGTATATCATT
TTACTGGGGGACCTTGTGCAGAACTCGTGGTGCTGGGCACTGCTGCTGCTGCGGCAGCTGGCAACCTGAC
TTGTATCGTCGCGATCGGAAATGAGAACAGGGGCATCTTGAGCCCCTGCGGACGGTGCCGACAGGTGCTT
CTCGATCTGCATCCTGGGATCAAAGCCATAGTGAAGGACAGTGATGGACAGCCGACGGCAGTTGGGATTC
GTGAATTGCTGCCCTCTGGTTATGTGTGGGAGGGCTAAGAATTCGATATCAAGCTTATCGGTAATCAACC
TCTGGATTACAAAATTTGTGAAAGATTGACTGGTATTCTTAACTATGTTGCTCCTTTTACGCTATGTGGA
TACGCTGCTTTAATGCCTTTGTATCATGCTATTGCTTCCCGTATGGCTTTCATTTTCTCCTCCTTGTATA
AATCCTGGTTGCTGTCTCTTTATGAGGAGTTGTGGCCCGTTGTCAGGCAACGTGGCGTGGTGTGCACTGT
GTTTGCTGACGCAACCCCCACTGGTTGGGGCATTGCCACCACCTGTCAGCTCCTTTCCGGGACTTTCGCT
TTCCCCCTCCCTATTGCCACGGCGGAACTCATCGCCGCCTGCCTTGCCCGCTGCTGGACAGGGGCTCGGC
TGTTGGGCACTGACAATTCCGTGGTGTTGTCGGGGAAATCATCGTCCTTTCCTTGGCTGCTCGCCTGTGT
TGCCACCTGGATTCTGCGCGGGACGTCCTTCTGCTACGTCCCTTCGGCCCTCAATCCAGCGGACCTTCCT
TCCCGCGGCCTGCTGCCGGCTCTGCGGCCTCTTCCGCGTCTTCGCCTTCGCCCTCAGACGAGTCGGATCT
CCCTTTGGGCCGCCTCCCCGCATCGATACCGTCGACCTCGAGACCTAGAAAAACATGGAGCAATCACAAG
TAGCAATACAGCAGCTACCAATGCTGATTGTGCCTGGCTAGAAGCACAAGAGGAGGAGGAGGTGGGTTTT
CCAGTCACACCTCAGGTACCTTTAAGACCAATGACTTACAAGGCAGCTGTAGATCTTAGCCACTTTTTAA
AAGAAAAGGGGGGACTGGAAGGGCTAATTCACTCCCAACGAAGACAAGATATCCTTGATCTGTGGATCTA
CCACACACAAGGCTACTTCCCTGATTGGCAGAACTACACACCAGGGCCAGGGATCAGATATCCACTGACC
TTTGGATGGTGCTACAAGCTAGTACCAGTTGAGCAAGAGAAGGTAGAAGAAGCCAATGAAGGAGAGAACA
CCCGCTTGTTACACCCTGTGAGCCTGCATGGGATGGATGACCCGGAGAGAGAAGTATTAGAGTGGAGGTT
TGACAGCCGCCTAGCATTTCATCACATGGCCCGAGAGCTGCATCCGGACTGTACTGGGTCTCTCTGGTTA
GACCAGATCTGAGCCTGGGAGCTCTCTGGCTAACTAGGGAACCCACTGCTTAAGCCTCAATAAAGCTTGC
CTTGAGTGCTTCAAGTAGTGTGTGCCCGTCTGTTGTGTGACTCTGGTAACTAGAGATCCCTCAGACCCTT
TTAGTCAGTGTGGAAAATCTCTAGCAGGGCCCGTTTAAACCCGCTGATCAGCCTCGACTGTGCCTTCTAG
TTGCCAGCCATCTGTTGTTTGCCCCTCCCCCGTGCCTTCCTTGACCCTGGAAGGTGCCACTCCCACTGTC
CTTTCCTAATAAAATGAGGAAATTGCATCGCATTGTCTGAGTAGGTGTCATTCTATTCTGGGGGGTGGGG
TGGGGCAGGACAGCAAGGGGGAGGATTGGGAAGACAATAGCAGGCATGCTGGGGATGCGGTGGGCTCTAT
GGCTTCTGAGGCGGAAAGAACCAGCTGGGGCTCTAGGGGGTATCCCC
[124 nt withheld, positions 11178-11301]
C
[91 nt withheld, positions 11303-11393]
A
[49 nt withheld, positions 11395-11443]
CCTTTGACGTTGGAGTCCACGTTCTTT
[37 nt withheld, positions 11471-11507]
ACCCTATCTCGGTCTATTCTTTTGATTTATAAGGGATTTTGCCGATTTCGGCCTATTGGTTAAAAAATGA
GCTGATTTAACAAAAATTTAACGCGAATTAATTCTGTGGAATGTGTGTCAGTTAGGGTGTGGAAAGTCCC
CAGGCTCCCCAGCAGGCAGAAGTATGCAAAGCATGCATCTCAATTAGTCAGCAACCAGGTGTGGAAAGTC
CCCAGGCTCCCCAGCAGGCAGAAGTATGCAAAGCATGCATCTCAATTAGTCAGCAACCATAGTCCCGCCC
CTAACTCCGCCCATCCCGCCCCTAACTCCGCCCAGTTCCGCCCATTCTCCGCCCCATGGCTGACTAATTT
TTTTTATTTATGCAGAGGCCGAGGCCGCCTCTGCCTCTGAGCTATTCCAGAAGTAGTGAGGAGGCTTTTT
TGGAGGCCTAGGCTTTTGCAAAAAGCTCCCGGGAGCTTGTATATCCATTTTCGGATCTGATCAGCACGTG
TTGACAATTAATCATCGGCATAGTATATCGGCATAGTATAATACGACAAGGTGAGGAACTAAACCATGGC
CAAGTTGACCAGTGCCGTTCCGGTGCTCACCGCGCGCGACGTCGCCGGAGCGGTCGAGTTCTGGACCGAC
CGGCTCGGGTTCTCCCGGGACTTCGTGGAGGACGACTTCGCCGGTGTGGTCCGGGACGACGTGACCCTGT
TCATCAGCGCGGTCCAGGACCAGGTGGTGCCGGACAACACCCTGGCCTGGGTGTGGGTGCGCGGCCTGGA
CGAGCTGTACGCCGAGTGGTCGGAGGTCGTGTCCACGAACTTCCGGGACGCCTCCGGGCCGGCCATGACC
GAGATCGGCGAGCAGCCGTGGGGGCGGGAGTTCGCCCTGCGCGACCCGGCCGGCAACTGCGTGCACTTCG
TGGCCGAGGAGCAGGACTGACACGTGCTACGAGATTTCGATTCCACCGCCGCCTTCTATGAAAGGTTGGG
CTTCGGAATCGTTTTCCGGGACGCCGGCTGGATGATCCTCCAGCGCGGGGATCTCATGCTGGAGTTCTTC
GCCCACCCCAACTTGTTTATTGCAGCTTATAATGGTTACAAATAAAGCAATAGCATCACAAATTTCACAA
ATAAAGCATTTTTTTCACTGCATTCTAGTTGTGGTTTGTCCAAACTCATCAATGTATCTTATCATGTCTG
TATACCGTCGACCTCTAGCTAGAGCTTGGCGTAATCATGGTCATAGCTGTTTCCTGTGTGAAATTGTTAT
CCGCTCACAATTCCACACAACATACGAGCCGGAAGCATAAAGTGTAAAGCCTGGGGTGCCTAATGAGTGA
GCTAACTCACATTAATTGCGTTGCGCTCACTGCCCGCTTTCCAGTCGGGAAACCTGTCGTGCCAGCTGCA
TTAATGAATCGGCCAACGCGCGGGGAGAGGCGGTTTGCGTATTGGGCGCTCTTCCGCTTCCTCGCTCACT
GACTCGCTGCGCTCGGTCGTTCGGCTGCGGCGAGCGGTATCAGCTCACTCAAAGGCGGTAATACGGTTAT
CCACAGAATCAGGGGATAACGCAGGAAAGAACATGTGAGCAAAAGGCCAGCAAAAGGCCAGGAACCGTAA
AAAGGCCGCGTTGCTGGCGTTTTTCCATAGGCTCCGCCCCCCTGACGAGCATCACAAAAATCGACGCTCA
AGTCAGAGGTGGCGAAACCCGACAGGACTATAAAGATACCAGGCGTTTCCCCCTGGAAGCTCCCTCGTGC
GCTCTCCTGTTCCGACCCTGCCGCTTACCGGATACCTGTCCGCCTTTCTCCCTTCGGGAAGCGTGGCGCT
TTCTCATAGCTCACGCTGTAGGTATCTCAGTTCGGTGTAGGTCGTTCGCTCCAAGCTGGGCTGTGTGCAC
GAACCCCCCGTTCAGCCCGACCGCTGCGCCTTATCCGGTAACTATCGTCTTGAGTCCAACCCGGTAAGAC
ACGACTTATCGCCACTGGCAGCAGCCACTGGTAACAGGATTAGCAGAGCGAGGTATGTAGGCGGTGCTAC
AGAGTTCTTGAAGTGGTGGCCTAACTACGGCTACACTAGAAGAACAGTATTTGGTATCTGCGCTCTGCTG
AAGCCAGTTACCTTCGGAAAAAGAGTTGGTAGCTCTTGATCCGGCAAACAAACCACCGCTGGTAGCGGTG
GTTTTTTTGTTTGCAAGCAGCAGATTACGCGCAGAAAAAAAGGATCTCAAGAAGATCCTTTGATCTTTTC
TACGGGGTCTGACGCTCAGTGGAACGAAAACTCACGTTAAGGGATTTTGGTCATGAGATTATCAAAAAGG
ATCTTCACCTAGATCCTTTTAAATTAAAAATGAAGTTTTAAATCAATCTAAAGTATATATGAGTAAACTT
GGTCTGACAGTTACCAATGCTTAATCAGTGAGGCACCTATCTCAGCGATCTGTCTATTTCGTTCATCCAT
AGTTGCCTGACTCCCCGTCGTGTAGATAACTACGATACGGGAGGGCTTACCATCTGGCCCCAGTGCTGCA
ATGATACCGCGAGACCCACGCTCACCGGCTCCAGATTTATCAGCAATAAACCAGCCAGCCGGAAGGGCCG
AGCGCAGAAGTGGTCCTGCAACTTTATCCGCCTCCATCCAGTCTATTAATTGTTGCCGGGAAGCTAGAGT
AAGTAGTTCGCCAGTTAATAGTTTGCGCAACGTTGTTGCCATTGCTACAGGCATCGTGGTGTCACGCTCG
TCGTTTGGTATGGCTTCATTCAGCTCCGGTTCCCAACGATCAAGGCGAGTTACATGATCCCCCATGTTGT
GCAAAAAAGCGGTTAGCTCCTTCGGTCCTCCGATCGTTGTCAGAAGTAAGTTGGCCGCAGTGTTATCACT
CATGGTTATGGCAGCACTGCATAATTCTCTTACTGTCATGCCATCCGTAAGATGCTTTTCTGTGACTGGT
GAGTACTCAACCAAGTCATTCTGAGAATAGTGTATGCGGCGACCGAGTTGCTCTTGCCCGGCGTCAATAC
GGGATAATACCGCGCCACATAGCAGAACTTTAAAAGTGCTCATCATTGGAAAACGTTCTTCGGGGCGAAA
ACTCTCAAGGATCTTACCGCTGTTGAGATCCAGTTCGATGTAACCCACTCGTGCACCCAACTGATCTTCA
GCATCTTTTACTTTCACCAGCGTTTCTGGGTGAGCAAAAACAGGAAGGCAAAATGCCGCAAAAAAGGGAA
TAAGGGCGACACGGAAATGTTGAATACTCATACTCTTCCTTTTTCAATATTATTGAAGCATTTATCAGGG
TTATTGTCTCATGAGCGGATACATATTTGAATGTATTTAGAAAAATAAACAAATAGGGGTTCCGCGCACA
TTTCCCCGAAAAGTGCCACCTGACGTCGACGGATCGGGAG
